Addgene plasmid #144656: TFORF3180
Purpose: Lentiviral vector for overexpressing transcription factor ORFs with unique 24-bp barcodes. Barcodes facilitate identification of transcription factors in pooled screens.
Depositing lab: Feng Zhang. Depositing organization: Broad Institute. Publication: A transcription factor atlas of directed differentiation. Joung J, Ma S, Tay T, Geiger-Schuller KR, Kirchgatterer PC, Verdine VK, Guo B, Arias-Garcia MA, Allen WE, Singh A, Kuksenko O, Abudayyeh OO, Gootenberg JS, Fu Z, Macrae RK, Buenrostro JD, Regev A, Zhang F. Cell. 2023 Jan 5;186(1):209-229.e26. doi: 10.1016/j.cell.2022.11.026. PubMed 36608654.
Backbone
  Vector backbone: pLX_TRC317
  Backbone manufacturer: Broad Institute Genetic Perturbation Platform
  Backbone size w/o insert (bp): 8264
  Vector type: Mammalian Expression, Lentiviral
  Selectable markers: Puromycin
Growth in bacteria
  Bacterial resistance: Ampicillin, 100 μg/mL
  Growth temperature: 37°C
  Growth strain: NEB Stable
  Copy number: High Copy
Gene/Insert
  Gene/Insert name: RARG
  Species: H. sapiens (human)
  Insert size (bp): 1466
  Entrez Gene: RARG (a.k.a. NR1B3, RARC)
  Promoter: EF1a
  Cloning method: Unknown
  Sequencing primers: 5′ GGGTGGAGACTGAAGTTAGGCCAG; 3′ CACATAGCGTAAAAGGAGCAACATAG
Resource information
  A portion of this plasmid was derived from a plasmid made by: Genewiz synthesis
Terms and licenses: Academic/Nonprofit Terms; Industry Terms: Not Available to Industry
Depositor comments: NM_000966.5 . The transcription factor ORF portion of this plasmid was synthesized by Genewiz. Please test multiple small colonies in case of plasmid recombination. To make this collection available in a timely manner, a portion of this collection was not fully sequenced by Addgene. If an Addgene verified full plasmid sequence is not available, please contact us prior to placing an order to request the full sequence.
How to cite: TFORF3180 was a gift from Feng Zhang (Addgene plasmid # 144656 ; http://n2t.net/addgene:144656 ; RRID:Addgene_144656)
