[The description below was written by a language model from this plasmid's Addgene catalogue record and the feature table of its GenBank file.]
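Description:
TFORF3180 is a lentiviral mammalian expression plasmid built on the pLX_TRC317 backbone and forms part of a barcoded transcription factor ORF collection (the Multiplexed Overexpression of Regulatory Factors, or MORF, set). It carries the human RARG open reading frame (retinoic acid receptor gamma, also known as NR1B3 or RARC), a synthesized insert of about 1.5 kb corresponding to a RefSeq transcript, giving a circular construct of 9,730 bp. In bacteria it replicates from a high-copy ColE1/pUC-type origin under ampicillin selection via beta-lactamase. An f1 origin is also present. The depositor warns that recombination can occur, as is common for plasmids carrying LTR repeats.

The viral genome is transcribed from an RSV promoter fused to a truncated HIV-1 5' LTR, a third-generation arrangement. It includes the Psi packaging signal, the RRE for Rev-dependent nuclear export, a cPPT/CTS element, and a self-inactivating Delta-U3 3' LTR followed by an SV40 polyadenylation signal. Two expression units lie within it. An SV40 early promoter drives puromycin N-acetyltransferase for selection of transduced cells. Downstream of the cPPT/CTS, the EF-1-alpha promoter with its intron A drives the ORF from a Kozak consensus, with a WPRE downstream to enhance transcript expression. The feature table does not annotate the RARG coding region or the 24-bp barcode, but the unannotated interval between the Kozak sequence and the WPRE matches the stated insert size. The unique barcode allows this transcription factor to be identified by sequencing in pooled overexpression screens, such as those probing directed cell differentiation.
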