LOCUS       Exported 9730 bp ds-DNA circular SYN 30-NOV-2021
DEFINITION  Lentiviral vector for overexpressing transcription factor ORFs with
            unique 24-bp barcodes. Barcodes facilitate identification of
            transcription factors in pooled screens..
ACCESSION   .
VERSION     .
KEYWORDS    TFORF3180
SOURCE      synthetic DNA construct
  ORGANISM  synthetic DNA construct
REFERENCE   1 (bases 1 to 9730)
  AUTHORS   Joung J, Zhang F
  TITLE     Multiplexed Overexpression of Regulatory Factors (MORF) Collection
  JOURNAL   unpublished
REFERENCE   2 (bases 1 to 9730)
  AUTHORS   .
  TITLE     Direct Submission
  JOURNAL   Exported Nov 30, 2021 from SnapGene Server 1.1.58
            http://www.snapgene.com
FEATURES             Location/Qualifiers
     source          1..9730
                     /organism="synthetic DNA construct"
                     /mol_type="other DNA"
     promoter        1..1179
                     /label=EF-1-alpha promoter
                     /note="strong constitutive promoter for human elongation
                     factor EF-1-alpha"
     intron          232..1170
                     /label=EF-1-alpha intron A
                     /note="intron upstream of the start codon of human
                     EF-1-alpha"
     primer_bind     1127..1147
                     /label=EF1a-F
                     /note="Human elongation factor-1a promoter, forward primer"
     regulatory      1190..1199
                     /regulatory_class="other"
                     /note="vertebrate consensus sequence for strong initiation
                     of translation (Kozak, 1987)"
     misc_feature    2668..3256
                     /label=WPRE
                     /note="woodchuck hepatitis virus posttranscriptional
                     regulatory element"
     primer_bind     complement(2721..2741)
                     /label=WPRE-R
                     /note="WPRE, reverse primer"
     CDS             complement(3139..3150)
                     /codon_start=1
                     /product="Factor Xa recognition and cleavage site"
                     /label=Factor Xa site
                     /translation="IEGR"
     LTR             3328..3561
                     /label=3' LTR (Delta-U3)
                     /note="self-inactivating 3' long terminal repeat (LTR) from
                     HIV-1"
     polyA_signal    3639..3760
                     /label=SV40 poly(A) signal
                     /note="SV40 polyadenylation signal"
     primer_bind     complement(3676..3695)
                     /label=SV40pA-R
                     /note="SV40 polyA, reverse primer"
     primer_bind     3730..3749
                     /label=EBV-rev
                     /note="SV40 polyA terminator, reverse primer"
     rep_origin      3800..3935
                     /label=SV40 ori
                     /note="SV40 origin of replication"
     primer_bind     complement(3955..3974)
                     /label=T7
                     /note="T7 promoter, forward primer"
     promoter        complement(3956..3974)
                     /label=T7 promoter
                     /note="promoter for bacteriophage T7 RNA polymerase"
     primer_bind     complement(3984..4001)
                     /label=M13 Forward
                     /note="In lacZ gene. Also called M13-F20 or M13 (-21)
                     Forward"
     primer_bind     complement(3984..4000)
                     /label=M13 fwd
                     /note="common sequencing primer, one of multiple similar
                     variants"
     primer_bind     complement(3993..4015)
                     /label=M13/pUC Forward
                     /note="In lacZ gene"
     rep_origin      4142..4597
                     /direction=RIGHT
                     /label=f1 ori
                     /note="f1 bacteriophage origin of replication; arrow
                     indicates direction of (+) strand synthesis"
     primer_bind     complement(4229..4248)
                     /label=F1ori-R
                     /note="F1 origin, reverse primer"
     primer_bind     4439..4460
                     /label=F1ori-F
                     /note="F1 origin, forward primer"
     promoter        4623..4727
                     /gene="bla"
                     /label=AmpR promoter
     CDS             4728..5588
                     /codon_start=1
                     /gene="bla"
                     /product="beta-lactamase"
                     /label=AmpR
                     /note="confers resistance to ampicillin, carbenicillin, and
                     related antibiotics"
                     /translation="MSIQHFRVALIPFFAAFCLPVFAHPETLVKVKDAEDQLGARVGYI
                     ELDLNSGKILESFRPEERFPMMSTFKVLLCGAVLSRIDAGQEQLGRRIHYSQNDLVEYS
                     PVTEKHLTDGMTVRELCSAAITMSDNTAANLLLTTIGGPKELTAFLHNMGDHVTRLDRW
                     EPELNEAIPNDERDTTMPVAMATTLRKLLTGELLTLASRQQLIDWMEADKVAGPLLRSA
                     LPAGWFIADKSGAGERGSRGIIAALGPDGKPSRIVVIYTTGSQATMDERNRQIAEIGAS
                     LIKHW"
     primer_bind     complement(4946..4965)
                     /label=Amp-R
                     /note="Ampicillin resistance gene, reverse primer"
     rep_origin      5759..6347
                     /direction=RIGHT
                     /label=ori
                     /note="high-copy-number ColE1/pMB1/pBR322/pUC origin of
                     replication"
     primer_bind     6248..6267
                     /label=pBR322ori-F
                     /note="pBR322 origin, forward primer"
     primer_bind     6501..6518
                     /label=L4440
                     /note="L4440 vector, forward primer"
     protein_bind    6635..6656
                     /label=CAP binding site
                     /bound_moiety="E. coli catabolite activator protein"
                     /note="CAP binding activates transcription in the presence
                     of cAMP."
     promoter        6671..6701
                     /label=lac promoter
                     /note="promoter for the E. coli lac operon"
     protein_bind    6709..6725
                     /label=lac operator
                     /bound_moiety="lac repressor encoded by lacI"
                     /note="The lac repressor binds to the lac operator to
                     inhibit transcription in E. coli. This inhibition can be
                     relieved by adding lactose or
                     isopropyl-beta-D-thiogalactopyranoside (IPTG)."
     primer_bind     6714..6736
                     /label=M13/pUC Reverse
                     /note="In lacZ gene"
     primer_bind     6733..6749
                     /label=M13 rev
                     /note="common sequencing primer, one of multiple similar
                     variants"
     primer_bind     6733..6749
                     /label=M13 Reverse
                     /note="In lacZ gene. Also called M13-rev"
     primer_bind     6768..6788
                     /label=T3
                     /note="T3 promoter, forward primer"
     promoter        6770..6788
                     /label=T3 promoter
                     /note="promoter for bacteriophage T3 RNA polymerase"
     promoter        6816..7042
                     /label=RSV promoter
                     /note="Rous sarcoma virus enhancer/promoter"
     LTR             7043..7223
                     /label=5' LTR (truncated)
                     /note="truncated 5' long terminal repeat (LTR) from HIV-1"
     misc_feature    7270..7395
                     /label=HIV-1 Psi
                     /note="packaging signal of human immunodeficiency virus
                     type 1"
     misc_feature    7888..8121
                     /label=RRE
                     /note="The Rev response element (RRE) of HIV-1 allows for
                     Rev-dependent mRNA export from the nucleus to the
                     cytoplasm."
     CDS             8306..8350
                     /codon_start=1
                     /product="antigenic peptide corresponding to amino acids
                     655 to 669 of the HIV envelope protein gp41 (Lutje Hulsik
                     et al., 2013)"
                     /label=gp41 peptide
                     /note="recognized by the 2H10 single-chain llama nanobody"
                     /translation="KNEQELLELDKWASL"
     promoter        8581..8791
                     /label=SV40 promoter
                     /note="SV40 early promoter"
     promoter        8603..8799
                     /label=SV40 promoter
                     /note="SV40 early promoter"
     rep_origin      8650..8785
                     /label=SV40 ori
                     /note="SV40 origin of replication"
     CDS             8831..9433
                     /codon_start=1
                     /gene="pac from Streptomyces alboniger"
                     /product="puromycin N-acetyltransferase"
                     /label=PuroR
                     /note="confers resistance to puromycin"
                     /translation="MTEYKPTVRLATRDDVPRAVRTLAAAFADYPATRHTVDPDRHIER
                     VTELQELFLTRVGLDIGKVWVADDGAAVAVWTTPESVEAGAVFAEIGPRMAELSGSRLA
                     AQQQMEGLLAPHRPKEPAWFLATVGVSPDHQGKGLGSAVVLPGVEAAERAGVPAFLETS
                     APRNLPFYERLGFTVTADVEVPEGPRTWCMTRKPGAS"
     primer_bind     complement(8831..8850)
                     /label=Puro-R
                     /note="Puromycin resistance gene, reverse primer. Also
                     called puro-variant-R"
     primer_bind     9327..9347
                     /label=Puro-F
                     /note="Puromycin resistance gene, forward primer"
     misc_feature    9476..9593
                     /label=cPPT/CTS
                     /note="central polypurine tract and central termination
                     sequence of HIV-1"
ORIGIN
        1 ggctccggtg cccgtcagtg ggcagagcgc acatcgccca cagtccccga gaagttgggg
       61 ggaggggtcg gcaattgaac cggtgcctag agaaggtggc gcggggtaaa ctgggaaagt
      121 gatgtcgtgt actggctccg cctttttccc gagggtgggg gagaaccgta tataagtgca
      181 gtagtcgccg tgaacgttct ttttcgcaac gggtttgccg ccagaacaca ggtaagtgcc
      241 gtgtgtggtt cccgcgggcc tggcctcttt acgggttatg gcccttgcgt gccttgaatt
      301 acttccacct ggctgcagta cgtgattctt gatcccgagc ttcgggttgg aagtgggtgg
      361 gagagttcga ggccttgcgc ttaaggagcc ccttcgcctc gtgcttgagt tgaggcctgg
      421 cctgggcgct ggggccgccg cgtgcgaatc tggtggcacc ttcgcgcctg tctcgctgct
      481 ttcgataagt ctctagccat ttaaaatttt tgatgacctg ctgcgacgct ttttttctgg
      541 caagatagtc ttgtaaatgc gggccaagat ctgcacactg gtatttcggt ttttggggcc
      601 gcgggcggcg acggggcccg tgcgtcccag cgcacatgtt cggcgaggcg gggcctgcga
      661 gcgcggccac cgagaatcgg acgggggtag tctcaagctg gccggcctgc tctggtgcct
      721 ggcctcgcgc cgccgtgtat cgccccgccc tgggcggcaa ggctggcccg gtcggcacca
      781 gttgcgtgag cggaaagatg gccgcttccc ggccctgctg cagggagctc aaaatggagg
      841 acgcggcgct cgggagagcg ggcgggtgag tcacccacac aaaggaaaag ggcctttccg
      901 tcctcagccg tcgcttcatg tgactccacg gagtaccggg cgccgtccag gcacctcgat
      961 tagttctcga gcttttggag tacgtcgtct ttaggttggg gggaggggtt ttatgcgatg
     1021 gagtttcccc acactgagtg ggtggagact gaagttaggc cagcttggca cttgatgtaa
     1081 ttctccttgg aatttgccct ttttgagttt ggatcttggt tcattctcaa gcctcagaca
     1141 gtggttcaaa gtttttttct tccatttcag gtgtcgtgag gctagcaccg ccaccatggc
     1201 caccaataag gagcgactct ttgcggctgg tgccctgggg cctggatctg gctacccagg
     1261 ggcaggtttc cccttcgcct tcccaggggc actcaggggg tctccgcctt tcgagatgct
     1321 gagccctagc ttccggggcc tgggccagcc tgacctcccc aaggagatgg cctctctgtc
     1381 ggtggagaca cagagcacca gctcagagga gatggtgccc agctcgccct cgccccctcc
     1441 gcctcctcgg gtctacaagc catgcttcgt gtgcaatgac aagtcctctg gctaccacta
     1501 tggggtcagc tcttgtgaag gctgcaaggg cttctttcgc cgaagcatcc agaagaacat
     1561 ggtgtacacg tgtcaccgcg acaaaaactg tatcatcaac aaggtgacca ggaatcgctg
     1621 ccagtactgc cggctacaga agtgcttcga agtgggcatg tccaaggaag ctgtgcgaaa
     1681 tgaccggaac aagaagaaga aagaggtgaa ggaagaaggg tcacctgaca gctatgagct
     1741 gagccctcag ttagaagagc tcatcaccaa ggtcagcaaa gcccatcagg agactttccc
     1801 ctcgctctgc cagctgggca agtataccac gaactccagt gcagaccacc gcgtgcagct
     1861 ggatctgggg ctgtgggaca agttcagtga gctggctacc aagtgcatca tcaagatcgt
     1921 ggagtttgcc aagcggttgc ctggctttac agggctcagc attgctgacc agatcactct
     1981 gctcaaagct gcctgcctag atatcctgat gctgcgtatc tgcacaaggt acaccccaga
     2041 gcaggacacc atgaccttct ccgacgggct gaccctgaac cggacccaga tgcacaatgc
     2101 cggcttcggg cccctcacag accttgtctt tgcctttgct gggcagctcc tgcccctgga
     2161 gatggatgac accgagacag ggctgctcag cgccatctgc ctcatctgcg gagaccgcat
     2221 ggacctggag gagcccgaaa aagtggacaa gctgcaggag ccactgctgg aagccctgag
     2281 gctgtacgcc cggcgccggc ggcccagcca gccctacatg ttcccaagga tgctaatgaa
     2341 aatcaccgac ctccggggca tcagcactaa gggagctgaa agggccatta ctctgaagat
     2401 ggagattcca ggcccgatgc ctcccttaat ccgagagatg ctggagaacc ctgaaatgtt
     2461 tgaggatgac tcctcgcagc ctggtcccca ccccaatgcc tctagcgagg atgaggttcc
     2521 tgggggccag ggcaaagggg gcctgaagtc cccagcctag taatgaacta gtccgtaact
     2581 tgaaagtatt tcgatttctt ggctttatat atcttgtgga aaggacgaaa atcgctcgat
     2641 atgcaaccga caacgcgtta agtcgacaat caacctctgg attacaaaat ttgtgaaaga
     2701 ttgactggta ttcttaacta tgttgctcct tttacgctat gtggatacgc tgctttaatg
     2761 cctttgtatc atgctattgc ttcccgtatg gctttcattt tctcctcctt gtataaatcc
     2821 tggttgctgt ctctttatga ggagttgtgg cccgttgtca ggcaacgtgg cgtggtgtgc
     2881 actgtgtttg ctgacgcaac ccccactggt tggggcattg ccaccacctg tcagctcctt
     2941 tccgggactt tcgctttccc cctccctatt gccacggcgg aactcatcgc cgcctgcctt
     3001 gcccgctgct ggacaggggc tcggctgttg ggcactgaca attccgtggt gttgtcgggg
     3061 aaatcatcgt cctttccttg gctgctcgcc tgtgttgcca cctggattct gcgcgggacg
     3121 tccttctgct acgtcccttc ggccctcaat ccagcggacc ttccttcccg cggcctgctg
     3181 ccggctctgc ggcctcttcc gcgtcttcgc cttcgccctc agacgagtcg gatctccctt
     3241 tgggccgcct ccccgcgtcg actttaagac caatgactta caaggcagct gtagatctta
     3301 gccacttttt aaaagaaaag gggggactgg aagggctaat tcactcccaa cgaagacaag
     3361 atctgctttt tgcttgtact gggtctctct ggttagacca gatctgagcc tgggagctct
     3421 ctggctaact agggaaccca ctgcttaagc ctcaataaag cttgccttga gtgcttcaag
     3481 tagtgtgtgc ccgtctgttg tgtgactctg gtaactagag atccctcaga cccttttagt
     3541 cagtgtggaa aatctctagc agtacgtata gtagttcatg tcatcttatt attcagtatt
     3601 tataacttgc aaagaaatga atatcagaga gtgagaggaa cttgtttatt gcagcttata
     3661 atggttacaa ataaagcaat agcatcacaa atttcacaaa taaagcattt ttttcactgc
     3721 attctagttg tggtttgtcc aaactcatca atgtatctta tcatgtctgg ctctagctat
     3781 cccgccccta actccgccca tcccgcccct aactccgccc agttccgccc attctccgcc
     3841 ccatggctga ctaatttttt ttatttatgc agaggccgag gccgcctcgg cctctgagct
     3901 attccagaag tagtgaggag gcttttttgg aggcctaggg acgtacccaa ttcgccctat
     3961 agtgagtcgt attacgcgcg ctcactggcc gtcgttttac aacgtcgtga ctgggaaaac
     4021 cctggcgtta cccaacttaa tcgccttgca gcacatcccc ctttcgccag ctggcgtaat
     4081 agcgaagagg cccgcaccga tcgcccttcc caacagttgc gcagcctgaa tggcgaatgg
     4141 gnnnnnnnnn nnnnnnnnnn nnnnnnnnnn nnnnnnnnnn nnnnnnnnnn nnnnnnnnnn
     4201 nnnnnnnnnn nnnnnnnnnn nnnnnnnnnn nnnnnnnnnn nnnnnnnnnn nnnnnnnnnn
     4261 nnnnncnnnn nnnnnnnnnn nnnnnnnnnn nnnnnnnnnn nnnnnnnnnn nnnnnnnnnn
     4321 nnnnnnnnnn nnnnnnnnnn nnnnnnnnnn nnnnnnnann nnnnnnnnnn nnnnnnnnnn
     4381 nnnnnnnnnn nnnnnnnnnn nnnnnnncct ttgacgttgg agtccacgtt ctttaatagt
     4441 ggactcttgt tccaaactgg aacaacactc aaccctatct cggtctattc ttttgattta
     4501 taagggattt tgccgatttc ggcctattgg ttaaaaaatg agctgattta acaaaaattt
     4561 aacgcgaatt ttaacaaaat attaacgctt acaatttagg tggcactttt cggggaaatg
     4621 tgcgcggaac ccctatttgt ttatttttct aaatacattc aaatatgtat ccgctcatga
     4681 gacaataacc ctgataaatg cttcaataat attgaaaaag gaagagtatg agtattcaac
     4741 atttccgtgt cgcccttatt cccttttttg cggcattttg ccttcctgtt tttgctcacc
     4801 cagaaacgct ggtgaaagta aaagatgctg aagatcagtt gggtgcacga gtgggttaca
     4861 tcgaactgga tctcaacagc ggtaagatcc ttgagagttt tcgccccgaa gaacgttttc
     4921 caatgatgag cacttttaaa gttctgctat gtggcgcggt attatcccgt attgacgccg
     4981 ggcaagagca actcggtcgc cgcatacact attctcagaa tgacttggtt gagtactcac
     5041 cagtcacaga aaagcatctt acggatggca tgacagtaag agaattatgc agtgctgcca
     5101 taaccatgag tgataacact gcggccaact tacttctgac aacgatcgga ggaccgaagg
     5161 agctaaccgc ttttttgcac aacatggggg atcatgtaac tcgccttgat cgttgggaac
     5221 cggagctgaa tgaagccata ccaaacgacg agcgtgacac cacgatgcct gtagcaatgg
     5281 caacaacgtt gcgcaaacta ttaactggcg aactacttac tctagcttcc cggcaacaat
     5341 taatagactg gatggaggcg gataaagttg caggaccact tctgcgctcg gcccttccgg
     5401 ctggctggtt tattgctgat aaatctggag ccggtgagcg tgggtctcgc ggtatcattg
     5461 cagcactggg gccagatggt aagccctccc gtatcgtagt tatctacacg acggggagtc
     5521 aggcaactat ggatgaacga aatagacaga tcgctgagat aggtgcctca ctgattaagc
     5581 attggtaact gtcagaccaa gtttactcat atatacttta gattgattta aaacttcatt
     5641 tttaatttaa aaggatctag gtgaagatcc tttttgataa tctcatgacc aaaatccctt
     5701 aacgtgagtt ttcgttccac tgagcgtcag accccgtaga aaagatcaaa ggatcttctt
     5761 gagatccttt ttttctgcgc gtaatctgct gcttgcaaac aaaaaaacca ccgctaccag
     5821 cggtggtttg tttgccggat caagagctac caactctttt tccgaaggta actggcttca
     5881 gcagagcgca gataccaaat actgttcttc tagtgtagcc gtagttaggc caccacttca
     5941 agaactctgt agcaccgcct acatacctcg ctctgctaat cctgttacca gtggctgctg
     6001 ccagtggcga taagtcgtgt cttaccgggt tggactcaag acgatagtta ccggataagg
     6061 cgcagcggtc gggctgaacg gggggttcgt gcacacagcc cagcttggag cgaacgacct
     6121 acaccgaact gagataccta cagcgtgagc tatgagaaag cgccacgctt cccgaaggga
     6181 gaaaggcgga caggtatccg gtaagcggca gggtcggaac aggagagcgc acgagggagc
     6241 ttccaggggg aaacgcctgg tatctttata gtcctgtcgg gtttcgccac ctctgacttg
     6301 agcgtcgatt tttgtgatgc tcgtcagggg ggcggagcct atggaaaaac gccagcaacg
     6361 cggccttttt acggttcctg gccttttgct ggccttttgc tcacatgttc tttcctgcgt
     6421 tatcccctga ttctgtggat aaccgtatta ccgcctttga gtgagctgat accgctcgcc
     6481 gcagccgaac gaccgagcgc agcgagtcag tgagcgagga agcggaagag cgcccaatac
     6541 gcaaaccgcc tctccccgcg cgttggccga ttcattaatg cagctggcac gacaggtttc
     6601 ccgactggaa agcgggcagt gagcgcaacg caattaatgt gagttagctc actcattagg
     6661 caccccaggc tttacacttt atgcttccgg ctcgtatgtt gtgtggaatt gtgagcggat
     6721 aacaatttca cacaggaaac agctatgacc atgattacgc caagcgcgca attaaccctc
     6781 actaaaggga acaaaagctg gagctgcaag cttaatgtag tcttatgcaa tactcttgta
     6841 gtcttgcaac atggtaacga tgagttagca acatgcctta caaggagaga aaaagcaccg
     6901 tgcatgccga ttggtggaag taaggtggta cgatcgtgcc ttattaggaa ggcaacagac
     6961 gggtctgaca tggattggac gaaccactga attgccgcat tgcagagata ttgtatttaa
     7021 gtgcctagct cgatacataa acgggtctct ctggttagac cagatctgag cctgggagct
     7081 ctctggctaa ctagggaacc cactgcttaa gcctcaataa agcttgcctt gagtgcttca
     7141 agtagtgtgt gcccgtctgt tgtgtgactc tggtaactag agatccctca gaccctttta
     7201 gtcagtgtgg aaaatctcta gcagtggcgc ccgaacaggg acttgaaagc gaaagggaaa
     7261 ccagaggagc tctctcgacg caggactcgg cttgctgaag cgcgcacggc aagaggcgag
     7321 gggcggcgac tggtgagtac gccaaaaatt ttgactagcg gaggctagaa ggagagagat
     7381 gggtgcgaga gcgtcagtat taagcggggg agaattagat cgcgatggga aaaaattcgg
     7441 ttaaggccag ggggaaagaa aaaatataaa ttaaaacata tagtatgggc aagcagggag
     7501 ctagaacgat tcgcagttaa tcctggcctg ttagaaacat cagaaggctg tagacaaata
     7561 ctgggacagc tacaaccatc ccttcagaca ggatcagaag aacttagatc attatataat
     7621 acagtagcaa ccctctattg tgtgcatcaa aggatagaga taaaagacac caaggaagct
     7681 ttagacaaga tagaggaaga gcaaaacaaa agtaagacca ccgcacagca agcggccgct
     7741 gatcttcaga cctggaggag gagatatgag ggacaattgg agaagtgaat tatataaata
     7801 taaagtagta aaaattgaac cattaggagt agcacccacc aaggcaaaga gaagagtggt
     7861 gcagagagaa aaaagagcag tgggaatagg agctttgttc cttgggttct tgggagcagc
     7921 aggaagcact atgggcgcag cgtcaatgac gctgacggta caggccagac aattattgtc
     7981 tggtatagtg cagcagcaga acaatttgct gagggctatt gaggcgcaac agcatctgtt
     8041 gcaactcaca gtctggggca tcaagcagct ccaggcaaga atcctggctg tggaaagata
     8101 cctaaaggat caacagctcc tggggatttg gggttgctct ggaaaactca tttgcaccac
     8161 tgctgtgcct tggaatgcta gttggagtaa taaatctctg gaacagattt ggaatcacac
     8221 gacctggatg gagtgggaca gagaaattaa caattacaca agcttaatac actccttaat
     8281 tgaagaatcg caaaaccagc aagaaaagaa tgaacaagaa ttattggaat tagataaatg
     8341 ggcaagtttg tggaattggt ttaacataac aaattggctg tggtatataa aattattcat
     8401 aatgatagta ggaggcttgg taggtttaag aatagttttt gctgtacttt ctatagtgaa
     8461 tagagttagg cagggatatt caccattatc gtttcagacc cacctcccaa ccccgagggg
     8521 acccatgcat tgcatctcaa ttagtcagca accaggtgtg gaaagtcccc aggctcccca
     8581 gcaggcagaa gtatgcaaag catgcgtctc aattagtcag caaccatagt cccgccccta
     8641 actccgccca tcccgcccct aactccgccc agttccgccc attctccgcc ccatggctga
     8701 ctaatttttt ttatttatgc agaggccgag gccgcctcgg cctctgagct attccagaag
     8761 tagtgaggag gcttttttgg aggcctaggc ttttgcaaaa agctttctag aggtaccacc
     8821 ggagcttacc atgaccgagt acaagcccac ggtgcgcctc gccacccgcg acgacgtccc
     8881 cagggccgta cgcaccctcg ccgccgcgtt cgccgactac cccgccacgc gccacaccgt
     8941 cgatccggac cgccacatcg agcgggtcac cgagctgcaa gaactcttcc tcacgcgcgt
     9001 cgggctcgac atcggcaagg tgtgggtcgc ggacgacggc gccgccgtgg cggtctggac
     9061 cacgccggag agcgtcgaag cgggggcggt gttcgccgag atcggcccgc gcatggccga
     9121 gttgagcggt tcccggctgg ccgcgcagca acagatggaa ggcctcctgg cgccgcaccg
     9181 gcccaaggag cccgcgtggt tcctggccac cgtcggcgtc tcgcccgacc accagggcaa
     9241 gggtctgggc agcgccgtcg tgctccccgg agtggaggcg gccgagcgcg ccggggtgcc
     9301 cgccttcctg gagacctccg cgccccgcaa cctccccttc tacgagcggc tcggcttcac
     9361 cgtcaccgcc gacgtcgagg tgcccgaagg accgcgcacc tggtgcatga cccgcaagcc
     9421 cggtgccagt taacgaattc tagatcttga gacaaatggc agtattcatc cacaatttta
     9481 aaagaaaagg ggggattggg gggtacagtg caggggaaag aatagtagac ataatagcaa
     9541 cagacataca aactaaagaa ttacaaaaac aaattacaaa aattcaaaat tttcgggttt
     9601 attacaggga cagcagagat ccactttggc gccggctcga ggcctgcagg tgcaaagatg
     9661 gataaagttt taaacagaga ggaatctttg cagctaatgg accttctagg tcttgaaagg
     9721 agtgggaatt
//
