>Addgene plasmid #144656 | TFORF3180 | depositor partial sequence | sequence record 286083 | Insert
ACCGCCACCATGGCCACCAATAAGGAGCGACTCTTTGCGGCTGGTGCCCTGGGGCCTGGATCTGGCTACC
CAGGGGCAGGTTTCCCCTTCGCCTTCCCAGGGGCACTCAGGGGGTCTCCGCCTTTCGAGATGCTGAGCCC
TAGCTTCCGGGGCCTGGGCCAGCCTGACCTCCCCAAGGAGATGGCCTCTCTGTCGGTGGAGACACAGAGC
ACCAGCTCAGAGGAGATGGTGCCCAGCTCGCCCTCGCCCCCTCCGCCTCCTCGGGTCTACAAGCCATGCT
TCGTGTGCAATGACAAGTCCTCTGGCTACCACTATGGGGTCAGCTCTTGTGAAGGCTGCAAGGGCTTCTT
TCGCCGAAGCATCCAGAAGAACATGGTGTACACGTGTCACCGCGACAAAAACTGTATCATCAACAAGGTG
ACCAGGAATCGCTGCCAGTACTGCCGGCTACAGAAGTGCTTCGAAGTGGGCATGTCCAAGGAAGCTGTGC
GAAATGACCGGAACAAGAAGAAGAAAGAGGTGAAGGAAGAAGGGTCACCTGACAGCTATGAGCTGAGCCC
TCAGTTAGAAGAGCTCATCACCAAGGTCAGCAAAGCCCATCAGGAGACTTTCCCCTCGCTCTGCCAGCTG
GGCAAGTATACCACGAACTCCAGTGCAGACCACCGCGTGCAGCTGGATCTGGGGCTGTGGGACAAGTTCA
GTGAGCTGGCTACCAAGTGCATCATCAAGATCGTGGAGTTTGCCAAGCGGTTGCCTGGCTTTACAGGGCT
CAGCATTGCTGACCAGATCACTCTGCTCAAAGCTGCCTGCCTAGATATCCTGATGCTGCGTATCTGCACA
AGGTACACCCCAGAGCAGGACACCATGACCTTCTCCGACGGGCTGACCCTGAACCGGACCCAGATGCACA
ATGCCGGCTTCGGGCCCCTCACAGACCTTGTCTTTGCCTTTGCTGGGCAGCTCCTGCCCCTGGAGATGGA
TGACACCGAGACAGGGCTGCTCAGCGCCATCTGCCTCATCTGCGGAGACCGCATGGACCTGGAGGAGCCC
GAAAAAGTGGACAAGCTGCAGGAGCCACTGCTGGAAGCCCTGAGGCTGTACGCCCGGCGCCGGCGGCCCA
GCCAGCCCTACATGTTCCCAAGGATGCTAATGAAAATCACCGACCTCCGGGGCATCAGCACTAAGGGAGC
TGAAAGGGCCATTACTCTGAAGATGGAGATTCCAGGCCCGATGCCTCCCTTAATCCGAGAGATGCTGGAG
AACCCTGAAATGTTTGAGGATGACTCCTCGCAGCCTGGTCCCCACCCCAATGCCTCTAGCGAGGATGAGG
TTCCTGGGGGCCAGGGCAAAGGGGGCCTGAAGTCCCCAGCCTAGTAATGAACTAGTCCGTAACTTGAAAG
TATTTCGATTTCTTGGCTTTATATATCTTGTGGAAAGGACGAAAATCGCTCGATATGCAACCGACA
