>Addgene plasmid #144656 | TFORF3180 | depositor partial sequence | sequence record 286084 | Barcode
AAATCGCTCGATATGCAACCGACA
